>Addgene plasmid #61775 | psiCHECK-2-Smad2-3'UTR | addgene partial sequence | sequence record 105743 | psiCHECK2-F 5'-GTCCGCAACTACAACGCCTACCTT-3'
ATCTGCCTAAGATGTTCATCGAGTCCGACCCTGGGTTCTTTTCCAACGCTATTGTCGAGGGAGCTAAGAA
GTTCCCTAACACCGAGTTCGTGAAGGTGAAGGGCCTCCACTTCAGCCAGGAGGACGCTCCAGATGAAATG
GGTAAGTACATCAAGAGCTTCGTGGAGCGCGTGCTGAAGAACGAGCAGTAATTCTAGGCGATCGCTCGAG
ACCCATCAAAGACTCGCTGTAACAGCTCCTCCGTTGTAGTATTCATGTATGATCCCGTGGACTGTTTGCT
ATCCAAAAATTCCAGAGCAAAAACAGCACTTGAGGTCTCATCAGTTAAAGCACCTTGTGGAATCTGTTTC
CTATATTTGAATATTAGATGGGAAAATTAGTGTCTAGAAATGCCCTCCCCAGCGGGGAAAAAGAAGACTT
AAAGACTTAATGATGTCTTGTTGGGCATAAGACAGTATCCCAAAGGTTATTAATAACAGTAGTAGTTGTG
TACAGGTAATGTGTCCAGACCCAGTATTGCAGTACTATGCTGTTTGTATACATTCTTAGTTTGCATAAAT
GAGGTGTGTGTGCTGCTTCTTGGTCTAGGCAAGCCTTTATAAAATTACAGTATCTAATCTGTTATTCCCA
CTTCTCCGTTATTTTTGTGTCTTTTTTAATATATAATATATATATATCAAGATTTTCAAATTATCATTTA
GAAGCAGATTTTCCTTGTAGAAACTAATTTTTCTGCCTTTTACCAAAAATAAACAAACTCTTGGGGGAAG
ACAAGTGGATTAACTTGGAAGTCCTTGACCTTCATGTGTCCAGTGGATCTTAGCAGTCGTTCTTTTGTGA
GCCTTTTCTCCTGAGTTGCATTAGAAGGAAACCTTACTGGAACCGTCCAGGCTCCTCATCCCATTCCTGT
TCTGGTTCAGAGCAGTACAGCAGAATGACGTCGTGCTAAACAGTTGCACTGTGGCTTCTGGGTTAGTTGT
TTCTGAGTCCAGGAAAGGTTTGTGTGGGCAGTAAGTCCTTTTGTCTAATAACCAGACTTCAGCAGATGAT
AACTGATGTGTATAACCAGTTGTTCTGTTGATTAACTTTTGTCTCAAACATGCACAGGTGGCAGTATAAT
TATTTTCAGGGCTATTCTAGA
