>Addgene plasmid #61775 | psiCHECK-2-Smad2-3'UTR | addgene partial sequence | sequence record 105744 | psiCHECK2-R 5'-CGAGGTCCGAAGACTCATTT-3'
AACCAACACACAGATGTAATGAAAATAAAGATATTTTATTGCGGCCAGCGGCCGCCGGCTGCCTTTACAG
AAAGGTACTTTATTATTAGACTGGCTTTGGAAGAAGGAAACAGACTGAGATGATTCTAGAATAGCCCTGA
AAATAATTATACTGCCACCTGTGCATGTTTGAGACAAAAGTTAATCAACAGAACAACTGGTTATACACAT
CAGTTATCATCTGCTGAAGTCTGGTTATTAGACAAAAGGACTTACTGCCCACACAAACCTTTCCTGGACT
CAGAAACAACTAACCCAGAAGCCACAGTGCAACTGTTTAGCACGACGTCATTCTGCTGTACTGCTCTGAA
CCAGAACAGGAATGGGATGAGGAGCCTGGACGGTTCCAGTAAGGTTTCCTTCTAATGCAACTCAGGAGAA
AAGGCTCACAAAAGAACGACTGCTAAGATCCACTGGACACATGAAGGTCAAGGACTTCCAAGTTAATCCA
CTTGTCTTCCCCCAAGAGTTTGTTTATTTTTGGTAAAAGGCAGAAAAATTAGTTTCTACAAGGAAAATCT
GCTTCTAAATGATAATTTGAAAATCTTGATATATATATATTATATATTAAAAAAGACACAAAAATAACGG
AGAAGTGGGAATAACAGATTAGATACTGTAATTTTATAAAGGCTTGCCTAGACCAAGAAGCAGCACACAC
ACCTCATTTATGCAAACTAAGAATGTATACAAACAGCATAGTACTGCAATACTGGGTCTGGACACATTAC
CTGTACACAACTACTACTGTTATTAATAACCTTTGGGATACTGTCTTATGCCCAACAAGACATCATTAAG
TCTTTAAGTCTTCTTTTTCCCCGCTGGGGAGGGCATTTCTAGACACTAATTTTCCCATCTAATATTCAAA
TATAGGAAACAGATTCCACAAGGTGCTTTAACTGATGAGACCTCAAGTGCTGTTTTTGCTCTGGAATTTT
TGGATAGCAAACAGTCCACGGGATCATACATGAATACTACAACGGAGGAGCTGTTACAGCGAGTCTTTGA
TGGGTCTCGAG
