[The description below was written by a language model from this plasmid's Addgene catalogue record.]
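Description:
psiCHECK-2-Smad2-3'UTR is a luciferase reporter plasmid built on the psiCHECK-2 backbone (6273 bp without insert), into which a roughly 1 kb fragment of the mouse (M. musculus) Smad2 3' untranslated region has been cloned between XhoI and NotI sites, both of which are retained. It is maintained in E. coli as a high-copy plasmid under ampicillin selection. No feature table is provided, so the promoters, polyadenylation signals and origin of replication are not itemised in the record.

psiCHECK-2 is generally known as a dual-luciferase vector for mammalian cell transfection. Its multiple cloning site lies immediately downstream of the Renilla luciferase coding sequence, so an inserted 3'UTR becomes part of the Renilla transcript. A separate firefly luciferase cassette on the same plasmid serves as an internal normalisation control. In this arrangement, any factor that acts on the Smad2 3'UTR to destabilise the mRNA or repress its translation lowers the Renilla signal relative to firefly, giving a ratiometric readout that is independent of transfection efficiency.

The stated purpose is simply a luciferase reporter containing the mouse Smad2 3'UTR. The associated publication concerns miR-200 and its suppression of components of the Zeb2 and Snail1 transcriptional repressor complexes during the mesenchymal-to-epithelial transition. This suggests the construct was used to test whether Smad2 is regulated by that microRNA through its 3'UTR. The record does not specify which portion of the 3'UTR is included, nor whether any predicted target sites are present.
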