Addgene plasmid #61775: psiCHECK-2-Smad2-3'UTR
Purpose: Luciferase reporter containing the 3'UTR of mouse Smad2
Depositing lab: Judy Lieberman. Depositing organization: Boston Children's Hospital. Publication: miR-200 promotes the mesenchymal to epithelial transition by suppressing multiple members of the Zeb2 and Snail1 transcriptional repressor complexes. Perdigao-Henriques R, Petrocca F, Altschuler G, Thomas MP, Le MT, Tan SM, Hide W, Lieberman J. Oncogene. 2015 Mar 23. doi: 10.1038/onc.2015.69. PubMed 25798844.
Backbone
  Vector backbone: psiCHECK-2
  Backbone size w/o insert (bp): 6273
  Vector type: Luciferase
Growth in bacteria
  Bacterial resistance: Ampicillin, 100 μg/mL
  Growth temperature: 37°C
  Growth strain: DH5alpha
  Copy number: High Copy
Gene/Insert
  Gene/Insert name: mouse Smad2 3'UTR
  Species: M. musculus (mouse)
  Insert size (bp): 1001
  Cloning method: Restriction Enzyme; 5′ cloning site XhoI (not destroyed); 3′ cloning site NotI (not destroyed)
  Sequencing primers: 5′ 5'-GTCCGCAACTACAACGCCTACCTT-3'
Terms and licenses: Academic/Nonprofit Terms; Industry Terms: Not Available to Industry
How to cite: psiCHECK-2-Smad2-3'UTR was a gift from Judy Lieberman (Addgene plasmid # 61775 ; http://n2t.net/addgene:61775 ; RRID:Addgene_61775)
